>Addgene plasmid #233631 | Tardigrada_OTR-like1_untagged | addgene full sequence | sequence record 468413 | Addgene NGS Result
GACGGATCGGGAGATCTCCCGATCCCCTATGGTGCACTCTCAGTACAATCTGCTCTGATGCCGCATAGTT
AAGCCAGTATCTGCTCCCTGCTTGTGTGTTGGAGGTCGCTGAGTAGTGCGCGAGCAAAATTTAAGCTACA
ACAAGGCAAGGCTTGACCGACAATTGCATGAAGAATCTGCTTAGGGTTAGGCGTTTTGCGCTGCTTCGCG
ATGTACGGGCCAGATATACGCGTTGACATTGATTATTGACTAGTTATTAATAGTAATCAATTACGGGGTC
ATTAGTTCATAGCCCATATATGGAGTTCCGCGTTACATAACTTACGGTAAATGGCCCGCCTGGCTGACCG
CCCAACGACCCCCGCCCATTGACGTCAATAATGACGTATGTTCCCATAGTAACGCCAATAGGGACTTTCC
ATTGACGTCAATGGGTGGAGTATTTACGGTAAACTGCCCACTTGGCAGTACATCAAGTGTATCATATGCC
AAGTACGCCCCCTATTGACGTCAATGACGGTAAATGGCCCGCCTGGCATTATGCCCAGTACATGACCTTA
TGGGACTTTCCTACTTGGCAGTACATCTACGTATTAGTCATCGCTATTACCATGGTGATGCGGTTTTGGC
AGTACATCAATGGGCGTGGATAGCGGTTTGACTCACGGGGATTTCCAAGTCTCCACCCCATTGACGTCAA
TGGGAGTTTGTTTTGGCACCAAAATCAACGGGACTTTCCAAAATGTCGTAACAACTCCGCCCCATTGACG
CAAATGGGCGGTAGGCGTGTACGGTGGGAGGTCTATATAAGCAGAGCTCTCTGGCTAACTAGAGAACCCA
CTGCTTACTGGCTTATCGAAATTAATACGACTCACTATAGGGAGACCCAAGCTGGCTAGCGTTTAAACTT
AAGCTTGGTACCGAGCTCGGATCCATGTTAGAATTTAACTACACCATTGCGGCGGCCTATCCGCTGCTGC
TGGACTTTAACGCCAGCCAGTACTTCAACAACACCACCAGTCCTCAGGTGGACAATCAGGCCTGGCTGAC
ACGCGACGAGGACCTCGCGATGCTCGAGGTGGCAATGCTTGGCATCACATTCAGTATCGCGCTGTTCGGC
AATTCGGCCGTGCTGTTTGTGCTGCTGCTGCGCCGGCAGAAGATCACCCGGATGTACTTCTTCATCCTCC
ACCTCTCGCTGGCCGACCTGGCCGTGGCGTTCCTCAACATCCTCCCGCAGCTGCTGTGGGACATCACGTG
GCGCTTTCAAGGCAACAACTTCATGTGCAAGAGCGTCAAGTTCCTCCAGGTCTTCTCCATGTATCTGTCC
GCGTGGACCCTGGTCATGATGGCCATTGACAGGTTTATCGCCATTTGCCGTCCGCTGAATGCCTACGGCT
GGAGAGCGCGTCGTTGCTCAATTATGATCGGGATTGCCTGGTTATTCTCCATCCTCTGCTCACTTCCGCA
GATTTTTGTCTTCGCCCAGCAAGAGATCCTGCCCGGCGTCTTCGACTGCTGGGCTTCCTTTGTCGTGGAA
TGGGGCTCCAAGGCCTACGTCACATGGTTCGCGCTCAGTATTTACATCATTCCACTTAGCATTCTGATGA
TAACATACGGCCAAGTGACATGGACCGTATGGAAAGTCATCCGTCTGAAAGAGAACGGAACCCTGCGAAT
CAAGCCGGACGGGAAGACGTCCATTGTGGATCGATCTCGTGCTCATTCCCAGAACTCCCAGCGCTCGTAT
TCCCAGCGGTCGCAATCGATAACCAGCCGATCACGGACCACTCACAGCACCTATCGACGTGTGTACAACC
GGACCAAATTACTAACAGTCAAATTAACGGCAGCTGTCATATTCTGCTACATCTGCTGTTGGACGCCATT
CATCTTCGCCCTACTCTACACGACCTTCTTTCCCGTGACGAGTACCGGCGAAGTCTCCATGAGCCAGTCA
GTCTTCACGATCCTCTTGCTGCTCGCTAATCTCAACAGCTGCTCAAATCCCTGGATTTATCTCTTCTTCA
GTCTGGGCAAGTACGTGCAGTGTGAGCACGGCTGGAAGTGGAAGTGGACGACGGGAGGCCACGGCCCGGC
CACGCCCGGTATTAGCGAACAGGAAGACATCGAGCCGCATAACCAAACGAACGGCGGCCATTCCATGCAG
TCCCACGTCAGCGGAAGCTTCAAGAACTTCACCAACGCCAAGCGTAATTTGAATTTGCATGCCAATGGGC
AGAGTTACATTTTCGGCATTCCACTGGTTGGTCAAAAGGCTCGAAACTCATCCACCGTCGCGCTTTGAGG
CGGCCGCATGAGCAAGGGCGAGGAGCTGTTCACCGGGGTGGTGCCCATCCTGGTCGAGCTGGACGGCGAC
GTAAACGGCCACAAGTTCAGCGTGTCCGGCGAGGGCGAGGGCGATGCCACCTACGGCAAGCTGACCCTGA
AGTTCATCTGCACCACCGGCAAGCTGCCCGTGCCCTGGCCCACCCTCGTGACCACCCTGACCTACGGCGT
GCAGTGCTTCAGCCGCTACCCCGACCACATGAAGCAGCACGACTTCTTCAAGTCCGCCATGCCCGAAGGC
TACGTCCAGGAGCGCACCATCTTCTTCAAGGACGACGGCAACTACAAGACCCGCGCCGAGGTGAAGTTCG
AGGGCGACACCCTGGTGAACCGCATCGAGCTGAAGGGCATCGACTTCAAGGAGGACGGCAACATCCTGGG
GCACAAGCTGGAGTACAACTACAACAGCCACAACGTCTATATCATGGCCGACAAGCAGAAGAACGGCATC
AAGGTGAACTTCAAGATCCGCCACAACATCGAGGACGGCAGCGTGCAGCTCGCCGACCACTACCAGCAGA
ACACCCCCATCGGCGACGGCCCCGTGCTGCTGCCCGACAACCACTACCTGAGCACCCAGTCCGCCCTGAG
CAAAGACCCCAACGAGAAGCGCGATCACATGGTCCTGCTGGAGTTCGTGACCGCCGCCGGGATCACTCAC
GGCATGGACGAGCTGTACAAGTAATCTAGAGGGCCCGTTTAAACCCGCTGATCAGCCTCGACTGTGCCTT
CTAGTTGCCAGCCATCTGTTGTTTGCCCCTCCCCCGTGCCTTCCTTGACCCTGGAAGGTGCCACTCCCAC
TGTCCTTTCCTAATAAAATGAGGAAATTGCATCGCATTGTCTGAGTAGGTGTCATTCTATTCTGGGGGGT
GGGGTGGGGCAGGACAGCAAGGGGGAGGATTGGGAAGACAATAGCAGGCATGCTGGGGATGCGGTGGGCT
CTATGGCTTCTGAGGCGGAAAGAACCAGCTGGGGCTCTAGGGGGTATCCCC
[124 nt withheld, positions 3342-3465]
C
[91 nt withheld, positions 3467-3557]
A
[49 nt withheld, positions 3559-3607]
CCTTTGACGTTGGAGTCCACGTTCTTT
[37 nt withheld, positions 3635-3671]
ACCCTATCTCGGTCTATTCTTTTGATTTATAAGGGATTTTGCCGATTTCGGCCTATTGGTTAAAAAATGA
GCTGATTTAACAAAAATTTAACGCGAATTAATTCTGTGGAATGTGTGTCAGTTAGGGTGTGGAAAGTCCC
CAGGCTCCCCAGCAGGCAGAAGTATGCAAAGCATGCATCTCAATTAGTCAGCAACCAGGTGTGGAAAGTC
CCCAGGCTCCCCAGCAGGCAGAAGTATGCAAAGCATGCATCTCAATTAGTCAGCAACCATAGTCCCGCCC
CTAACTCCGCCCATCCCGCCCCTAACTCCGCCCAGTTCCGCCCATTCTCCGCCCCATGGCTGACTAATTT
TTTTTATTTATGCAGAGGCCGAGGCCGCCTCTGCCTCTGAGCTATTCCAGAAGTAGTGAGGAGGCTTTTT
TGGAGGCCTAGGCTTTTGCAAAAAGCTCCCGGGAGCTTGTATATCCATTTTCGGATCTGATCAAGAGACA
GGATGAGGATCGTTTCGCATGATTGAACAAGATGGATTGCACGCAGGTTCTCCGGCCGCTTGGGTGGAGA
GGCTATTCGGCTATGACTGGGCACAACAGACAATCGGCTGCTCTGATGCCGCCGTGTTCCGGCTGTCAGC
GCAGGGGCGCCCGGTTCTTTTTGTCAAGACCGACCTGTCCGGTGCCCTGAATGAACTGCAGGACGAGGCA
GCGCGGCTATCGTGGCTGGCCACGACGGGCGTTCCTTGCGCAGCTGTGCTCGACGTTGTCACTGAAGCGG
GAAGGGACTGGCTGCTATTGGGCGAAGTGCCGGGGCAGGATCTCCTGTCATCTCACCTTGCTCCTGCCGA
GAAAGTATCCATCATGGCTGATGCAATGCGGCGGCTGCATACGCTTGATCCGGCTACCTGCCCATTCGAC
CACCAAGCGAAACATCGCATCGAGCGAGCACGTACTCGGATGGAAGCCGGTCTTGTCGATCAGGATGATC
TGGACGAAGAGCATCAGGGGCTCGCGCCAGCCGAACTGTTCGCCAGGCTCAAGGCGCGCATGCCCGACGG
CGAGGATCTCGTCGTGACCCATGGCGATGCCTGCTTGCCGAATATCATGGTGGAAAATGGCCGCTTTTCT
GGATTCATCGACTGTGGCCGGCTGGGTGTGGCGGACCGCTATCAGGACATAGCGTTGGCTACCCGTGATA
TTGCTGAAGAGCTTGGCGGCGAATGGGCTGACCGCTTCCTCGTGCTTTACGGTATCGCCGCTCCCGATTC
GCAGCGCATCGCCTTCTATCGCCTTCTTGACGAGTTCTTCTGAGCGGGACTCTGGGGTTCGAAATGACCG
ACCAAGCGACGCCCAACCTGCCATCACGAGATTTCGATTCCACCGCCGCCTTCTATGAAAGGTTGGGCTT
CGGAATCGTTTTCCGGGACGCCGGCTGGATGATCCTCCAGCGCGGGGATCTCATGCTGGAGTTCTTCGCC
CACCCCAACTTGTTTATTGCAGCTTATAATGGTTACAAATAAAGCAATAGCATCACAAATTTCACAAATA
AAGCATTTTTTTCACTGCATTCTAGTTGTGGTTTGTCCAAACTCATCAATGTATCTTATCATGTCTGTAT
ACCGTCGACCTCTAGCTAGAGCTTGGCGTAATCATGGTCATAGCTGTTTCCTGTGTGAAATTGTTATCCG
CTCACAATTCCACACAACATACGAGCCGGAAGCATAAAGTGTAAAGCCTGGGGTGCCTAATGAGTGAGCT
AACTCACATTAATTGCGTTGCGCTCACTGCCCGCTTTCCAGTCGGGAAACCTGTCGTGCCAGCTGCATTA
ATGAATCGGCCAACGCGCGGGGAGAGGCGGTTTGCGTATTGGGCGCTCTTCCGCTTCCTCGCTCACTGAC
TCGCTGCGCTCGGTCGTTCGGCTGCGGCGAGCGGTATCAGCTCACTCAAAGGCGGTAATACGGTTATCCA
CAGAATCAGGGGATAACGCAGGAAAGAACATGTGAGCAAAAGGCCAGCAAAAGGCCAGGAACCGTAAAAA
GGCCGCGTTGCTGGCGTTTTTCCATAGGCTCCGCCCCCCTGACGAGCATCACAAAAATCGACGCTCAAGT
CAGAGGTGGCGAAACCCGACAGGACTATAAAGATACCAGGCGTTTCCCCCTGGAAGCTCCCTCGTGCGCT
CTCCTGTTCCGACCCTGCCGCTTACCGGATACCTGTCCGCCTTTCTCCCTTCGGGAAGCGTGGCGCTTTC
TCATAGCTCACGCTGTAGGTATCTCAGTTCGGTGTAGGTCGTTCGCTCCAAGCTGGGCTGTGTGCACGAA
CCCCCCGTTCAGCCCGACCGCTGCGCCTTATCCGGTAACTATCGTCTTGAGTCCAACCCGGTAAGACACG
ACTTATCGCCACTGGCAGCAGCCACTGGTAACAGGATTAGCAGAGCGAGGTATGTAGGCGGTGCTACAGA
GTTCTTGAAGTGGTGGCCTAACTACGGCTACACTAGAAGAACAGTATTTGGTATCTGCGCTCTGCTGAAG
CCAGTTACCTTCGGAAAAAGAGTTGGTAGCTCTTGATCCGGCAAACAAACCACCGCTGGTAGCGGTGGTT
TTTTTGTTTGCAAGCAGCAGATTACGCGCAGAAAAAAAGGATCTCAAGAAGATCCTTTGATCTTTTCTAC
GGGGTCTGACGCTCAGTGGAACGAAAACTCACGTTAAGGGATTTTGGTCATGAGATTATCAAAAAGGATC
TTCACCTAGATCCTTTTAAATTAAAAATGAAGTTTTAAATCAATCTAAAGTATATATGAGTAAACTTGGT
CTGACAGTTACCAATGCTTAATCAGTGAGGCACCTATCTCAGCGATCTGTCTATTTCGTTCATCCATAGT
TGCCTGACTCCCCGTCGTGTAGATAACTACGATACGGGAGGGCTTACCATCTGGCCCCAGTGCTGCAATG
ATACCGCGAGACCCACGCTCACCGGCTCCAGATTTATCAGCAATAAACCAGCCAGCCGGAAGGGCCGAGC
GCAGAAGTGGTCCTGCAACTTTATCCGCCTCCATCCAGTCTATTAATTGTTGCCGGGAAGCTAGAGTAAG
TAGTTCGCCAGTTAATAGTTTGCGCAACGTTGTTGCCATTGCTACAGGCATCGTGGTGTCACGCTCGTCG
TTTGGTATGGCTTCATTCAGCTCCGGTTCCCAACGATCAAGGCGAGTTACATGATCCCCCATGTTGTGCA
AAAAAGCGGTTAGCTCCTTCGGTCCTCCGATCGTTGTCAGAAGTAAGTTGGCCGCAGTGTTATCACTCAT
GGTTATGGCAGCACTGCATAATTCTCTTACTGTCATGCCATCCGTAAGATGCTTTTCTGTGACTGGTGAG
TACTCAACCAAGTCATTCTGAGAATAGTGTATGCGGCGACCGAGTTGCTCTTGCCCGGCGTCAATACGGG
ATAATACCGCGCCACATAGCAGAACTTTAAAAGTGCTCATCATTGGAAAACGTTCTTCGGGGCGAAAACT
CTCAAGGATCTTACCGCTGTTGAGATCCAGTTCGATGTAACCCACTCGTGCACCCAACTGATCTTCAGCA
TCTTTTACTTTCACCAGCGTTTCTGGGTGAGCAAAAACAGGAAGGCAAAATGCCGCAAAAAAGGGAATAA
GGGCGACACGGAAATGTTGAATACTCATACTCTTCCTTTTTCAATATTATTGAAGCATTTATCAGGGTTA
TTGTCTCATGAGCGGATACATATTTGAATGTATTTAGAAAAATAAACAAATAGGGGTTCCGCGCACATTT
CCCCGAAAAGTGCCACCTGACGTC
Features (pLannotate 1.2.2; 20 found; start..end, strand, type, name):
     28..80      -  misc_feature   bom (fragment): basis of mobility region from pBR322
    235..614     +  enhancer       CMV enhancer: human cytomegalovirus immediate early enhancer
    615..818     +  promoter       CMV promoter: human cytomegalovirus (CMV) immediate early promoter
    814..847     +  LTR            5' LTR (truncated) (fragment): truncated 5' long terminal repeat (LTR) from HIV-1
    863..881     +  promoter       T7 promoter: promoter for bacteriophage T7 RNA polymerase
   2318..3031    +  CDS            GFP (S65T): GFP (S65T) is a basic (constitutively fluorescent) green fluorescent protein published in 1995, derived from Aequorea victoria.
   3072..3296    +  polyA_signal   bGH poly(A) signal: bovine growth hormone polyadenylation signal
   3300..3321    +  promoter       SV40 promoter (fragment): SV40 enhancer and early promoter
   3342..3770    +  rep_origin     f1 ori (sequence partly withheld): f1 bacteriophage origin of replication; arrow indicates direction of (+) strand synthesis
   3784..4113    +  promoter       SV40 promoter: SV40 enhancer and early promoter
   4180..4971    +  CDS            neo: KKA2_KLEPN - Also known as kan, nptII. Experimental evidence at protein level: Swiss-Prot protein existence level 1. Resistance to kanamycin, neomycin, paromomycin, ribostamycin, butirosin and gentamicin B. From Klebsiella pneumoniae.
   4995..5153    +  CDS            ble (fragment): BLE_KLEPN - Experimental evidence at protein level: Swiss-Prot protein existence level 1. Binding protein with a strong affinity to the bleomycin family of antibiotics. Binds to CL990; an antimitotic-antibiotic compound. From Klebsiella pneumoniae.
   5148..5269    +  polyA_signal   SV40 poly(A) signal: SV40 polyadenylation signal
   5342..5358    -  protein_bind   lac operator: The lac repressor binds to the lac operator to inhibit transcription in E. coli. This inhibition can be relieved by adding lactose or isopropyl-β-D-thiogalactopyranoside (IPTG). lac repressor encoded by lacI
   5366..5396    -  promoter       lac promoter: promoter for the E. coli lac operon
   5411..5432    -  protein_bind   CAP binding site: CAP binding activates transcription in the presence of cAMP. E. coli catabolite activator protein
   5445..5537    -  CDS            lacI (fragment): lac repressor; lacI; The lac repressor binds to the lac operator to inhibit transcription in E. coli. This inhibition can be relieved by adding lactose or isopropyl-β-D-thiogalactopyranoside (IPTG).
   5720..6308    -  rep_origin     ori: high-copy-number ColE1/pMB1/pBR322/pUC origin of replication
   6479..7339    -  CDS            AmpR: β-lactamase; bla; confers resistance to ampicillin, carbenicillin, and related antibiotics
   7340..7444    -  promoter       AmpR promoter: bla
