[The description below was written by a language model from this plasmid's Addgene catalogue record and pLannotate feature annotations shown in this document.]
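Description:
Tardigrada_OTR-like1_untagged is a mammalian expression plasmid built on a pcDNA3-eGFP backbone that carries the coding sequence for oxytocin/vasopressin-like receptor 1 from the tardigrade Hypsibius exemplaris. The roughly 1.4 kb insert was placed between BamHI and NotI sites downstream of the human cytomegalovirus immediate-early enhancer and promoter, which drive strong constitutive transcription in mammalian cells. A T7 promoter sits just before the cloning region and could support in vitro transcription. Transcripts are terminated by the bovine growth hormone polyadenylation signal. In bacteria the plasmid is maintained at high copy through a ColE1/pUC-type origin and selected with ampicillin via the β-lactamase gene. An f1 origin is also present. An SV40 early promoter driving the neomycin phosphotransferase gene, followed by an SV40 poly(A) signal, allows G418 selection of stably transfected mammalian cells.

The automated annotation does not label the receptor itself, but the unannotated stretch between the T7 promoter and the next feature is consistent in size with the stated insert. Notably, the sequenced record still contains a GFP (S65T-type) open reading frame immediately downstream of this region. Since the construct is catalogued as untagged, the receptor presumably ends in its own stop codon so that GFP is not fused to it, but the record does not state this explicitly and the feature table alone cannot confirm it. Short hits annotated as an HIV-1 LTR fragment, ble, lacI and bom are likely backbone remnants or partial matches rather than functional elements.

The record gives no specific application beyond encoding the receptor. Such a construct suits heterologous expression of the native, unmodified receptor in cultured mammalian cells, for example alongside tagged versions.
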