Addgene plasmid #233631: Tardigrada_OTR-like1_untagged
Purpose: encodes oxytocin/vasopression like receptor 1 in H.exemplaris, untagged
Depositing lab: Christian Gruber.
Backbone
  Vector backbone: pcDNA3-eGFP
  Backbone manufacturer: Genetech
  Backbone size w/o insert (bp): 5400
  Vector type: Mammalian Expression
Growth in bacteria
  Bacterial resistance: Ampicillin, 100 μg/mL
  Growth temperature: 37°C
  Growth strain: DH5alpha
  Copy number: High Copy
Gene/Insert
  Gene/Insert name: Tardigrada_OTR-like1
  Species: Hypsibius exemplaris (Tardigrada)
  Insert size (bp): 1374
  Promoter: CMV
  Cloning method: Restriction Enzyme; 5′ cloning site BamHI (unknown if destroyed); 3′ cloning site NotI (not destroyed)
  Sequencing primers: 5′ CMV-F
Terms and licenses: Academic/Nonprofit Terms; Industry Terms: Not Available to Industry
How to cite: Tardigrada_OTR-like1_untagged was a gift from Christian Gruber (Addgene plasmid # 233631)
